Addgene plasmid #190091: pET21a-cys-His6-OtUBD
Purpose: Expresses OtUBD with a non-cleavable N-terminal 6xHis tag as well as an engineered N-terminal cysteine in E. coli
Depositing lab: Mark Hochstrasser. Depositing organization: Yale University. Publication: A versatile new tool derived from a bacterial deubiquitylase to detect and purify ubiquitylated substrates and their interacting proteins. Zhang M, Berk JM, Mehrtash AB, Kanyo J, Hochstrasser M. PLoS Biol. 2022 Jun 30;20(6):e3001501. doi: 10.1371/journal.pbio.3001501. eCollection 2022 Jun. PubMed 35771886.
Backbone
  Vector backbone: pET21a
  Backbone size w/o insert (bp): 5443
  Total vector size (bp): 5734
  Vector type: Bacterial Expression
Growth in bacteria
  Bacterial resistance: Ampicillin, 100 μg/mL
  Growth temperature: 37°C
  Growth strain: DH5alpha
  Copy number: Low Copy
Gene/Insert
  Gene/Insert name: OtUBD (alt name: OtDUB(170-264))
  Species: Orientia Tsutsugamushi
  Tag / fusion protein: 6xHis (N terminal on insert)
  Cloning method: Restriction Enzyme; 5′ cloning site NdeI (not destroyed); 3′ cloning site BamHI (not destroyed)
  Sequencing primers: 5′ TCCGGCGTAGAGGATCGAG; 3′ CAG CAG CCA ACT CAG CTT CC
Terms and licenses: Academic/Nonprofit Terms; Industry Terms: Not Available to Industry
How to cite: pET21a-cys-His6-OtUBD was a gift from Mark Hochstrasser (Addgene plasmid # 190091 ; http://n2t.net/addgene:190091 ; RRID:Addgene_190091)
