[The description below was written by a language model from this plasmid's Addgene catalogue record and pLannotate feature annotations shown in this document.]
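Description:
pET21a-cys-His6-OtUBD is a bacterial expression plasmid built on the pET21a backbone for producing OtUBD in E. coli. OtUBD is the ubiquitin-binding domain corresponding to residues 170–264 of the Orientia tsutsugamushi deubiquitylase OtDUB. The insert was cloned between the NdeI and BamHI sites, both of which are retained. It encodes the domain with an engineered N-terminal cysteine followed by a non-cleavable 6xHis tag. In the feature table this tag appears as a short His-tag match just downstream of the ribosome binding site. A second His-tag match further downstream, before the terminator, probably corresponds to the vector's own C-terminal His6 sequence. The record does not say whether this lies in frame with the insert or follows a stop codon.

Expression is driven by a T7 promoter with an adjacent lac operator and the T7 gene 10 ribosome binding site, and it ends at the T7 terminator. The plasmid also carries lacI, so transcription stays repressed until IPTG is added, and it requires a host that supplies T7 RNA polymerase. Propagation relies on a pBR322-type origin accompanied by rop and bom, consistent with the low copy number listed. Selection is by ampicillin resistance through β-lactamase, and an f1 origin is also present. The tetracycline-resistance fragments and the predicted E. coli open reading frame annotated in the table are non-functional remnants of the pBR322 lineage.

The associated publication describes OtUBD as a tool for detecting and purifying ubiquitylated substrates and their interacting proteins. The His tag allows metal-affinity purification of the recombinant domain. An engineered cysteine of this kind would typically provide a thiol handle for site-specific coupling, for example to a resin, although the record does not state its purpose.
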