Features (pLannotate 1.2.2; 19 found; start..end, strand, type, name):
     12..440     +  rep_origin     f1 ori (sequence partly withheld): f1 bacteriophage origin of replication; arrow indicates direction of (+) strand synthesis
    493..597     +  promoter       AmpR promoter: bla
    598..1458    +  CDS            AmpR: β-lactamase; bla; confers resistance to ampicillin, carbenicillin, and related antibiotics
   1629..2217    +  rep_origin     ori: high-copy-number ColE1/pMB1/pBR322/pUC origin of replication
   2403..2542    -  misc_feature   bom: basis of mobility region from pBR322
   2644..2835    -  CDS            rop: Rop protein, which maintains plasmids at low copy number; rop
   2852..3232    +  CDS            YPB1_ECOLX: Protein predicted: Swiss-Prot protein existence level 4. From Escherichia coli.
   3304..3595    -  CDS            TcR (fragment): tetracycline efflux protein; tet; confers resistance to tetracycline
   3610..3631    -  protein_bind   CAP binding site: CAP binding activates transcription in the presence of cAMP. E. coli catabolite activator protein
   3644..4726    -  CDS            lacI: lac repressor; lacI; The lac repressor binds to the lac operator to inhibit transcription in E. coli. This inhibition can be relieved by adding lactose or isopropyl-β-D-thiogalactopyranoside (IPTG).
   4727..4804    -  promoter       lacI promoter: lacI
   4812..5091    -  CDS            TcR (fragment): tetracycline efflux protein; tet; confers resistance to tetracycline
   5113..5131    +  promoter       T7 promoter: promoter for bacteriophage T7 RNA polymerase
   5132..5156    +  protein_bind   lac operator: The lac repressor binds to the lac operator to inhibit transcription in E. coli. This inhibition can be relieved by adding lactose or isopropyl-β-D-thiogalactopyranoside (IPTG). lac repressor encoded by lacI
   5171..5193    +  RBS            RBS: efficient ribosome binding site from bacteriophage T7 gene 10 (Olins and Rangwala, 1989)
   5210..5227    +  CDS            9xHis (fragment): 9xHis affinity tag
   5574..5591    +  CDS            9xHis (fragment): 9xHis affinity tag
   5601..5650    +  CDS            SET1 (fragment): solubility-enhancement tag derived from T7 phage gene 10B
   5658..5705    +  terminator     T7 terminator: transcription terminator for bacteriophage T7 RNA polymerase
>Addgene plasmid #190091 | pET21a-cys-His6-OtUBD | addgene full sequence | sequence record 373871 | Addgene NGS Result
TGGCGAATGGG
[124 nt withheld, positions 12-135]
C
[91 nt withheld, positions 137-227]
A
[49 nt withheld, positions 229-277]
CCTTTGACGTTGGAGTCCACGTTCTTT
[37 nt withheld, positions 305-341]
ACCCTATCTCGGTCTATTCTTTTGATTTATAAGGGATTTTGCCGATTTCGGCCTATTGGTTAAAAAATGA
GCTGATTTAACAAAAATTTAACGCGAATTTTAACAAAATATTAACGCTTACAATTTAGGTGGCACTTTTC
GGGGAAATGTGCGCGGAACCCCTATTTGTTTATTTTTCTAAATACATTCAAATATGTATCCGCTCATGAG
ACAATAACCCTGATAAATGCTTCAATAATATTGAAAAAGGAAGAGTATGAGTATTCAACATTTCCGTGTC
GCCCTTATTCCCTTTTTTGCGGCATTTTGCCTTCCTGTTTTTGCTCACCCAGAAACGCTGGTGAAAGTAA
AAGATGCTGAAGATCAGTTGGGTGCACGAGTGGGTTACATCGAACTGGATCTCAACAGCGGTAAGATCCT
TGAGAGTTTTCGCCCCGAAGAACGTTTTCCAATGATGAGCACTTTTAAAGTTCTGCTATGTGGCGCGGTA
TTATCCCGTATTGACGCCGGGCAAGAGCAACTCGGTCGCCGCATACACTATTCTCAGAATGACTTGGTTG
AGTACTCACCAGTCACAGAAAAGCATCTTACGGATGGCATGACAGTAAGAGAATTATGCAGTGCTGCCAT
AACCATGAGTGATAACACTGCGGCCAACTTACTTCTGACAACGATCGGAGGACCGAAGGAGCTAACCGCT
TTTTTGCACAACATGGGGGATCATGTAACTCGCCTTGATCGTTGGGAACCGGAGCTGAATGAAGCCATAC
CAAACGACGAGCGTGACACCACGATGCCTGCAGCAATGGCAACAACGTTGCGCAAACTATTAACTGGCGA
ACTACTTACTCTAGCTTCCCGGCAACAATTAATAGACTGGATGGAGGCGGATAAAGTTGCAGGACCACTT
CTGCGCTCGGCCCTTCCGGCTGGCTGGTTTATTGCTGATAAATCTGGAGCCGGTGAGCGTGGGTCTCGCG
GTATCATTGCAGCACTGGGGCCAGATGGTAAGCCCTCCCGTATCGTAGTTATCTACACGACGGGGAGTCA
GGCAACTATGGATGAACGAAATAGACAGATCGCTGAGATAGGTGCCTCACTGATTAAGCATTGGTAACTG
TCAGACCAAGTTTACTCATATATACTTTAGATTGATTTAAAACTTCATTTTTAATTTAAAAGGATCTAGG
TGAAGATCCTTTTTGATAATCTCATGACCAAAATCCCTTAACGTGAGTTTTCGTTCCACTGAGCGTCAGA
CCCCGTAGAAAAGATCAAAGGATCTTCTTGAGATCCTTTTTTTCTGCGCGTAATCTGCTGCTTGCAAACA
AAAAAACCACCGCTACCAGCGGTGGTTTGTTTGCCGGATCAAGAGCTACCAACTCTTTTTCCGAAGGTAA
CTGGCTTCAGCAGAGCGCAGATACCAAATACTGTCCTTCTAGTGTAGCCGTAGTTAGGCCACCACTTCAA
GAACTCTGTAGCACCGCCTACATACCTCGCTCTGCTAATCCTGTTACCAGTGGCTGCTGCCAGTGGCGAT
AAGTCGTGTCTTACCGGGTTGGACTCAAGACGATAGTTACCGGATAAGGCGCAGCGGTCGGGCTGAACGG
GGGGTTCGTGCACACAGCCCAGCTTGGAGCGAACGACCTACACCGAACTGAGATACCTACAGCGTGAGCT
ATGAGAAAGCGCCACGCTTCCCGAAGGGAGAAAGGCGGACAGGTATCCGGTAAGCGGCAGGGTCGGAACA
GGAGAGCGCACGAGGGAGCTTCCAGGGGGAAACGCCTGGTATCTTTATAGTCCTGTCGGGTTTCGCCACC
TCTGACTTGAGCGTCGATTTTTGTGATGCTCGTCAGGGGGGCGGAGCCTATGGAAAAACGCCAGCAACGC
GGCCTTTTTACGGTTCCTGGCCTTTTGCTGGCCTTTTGCTCACATGTTCTTTCCTGCGTTATCCCCTGAT
TCTGTGGATAACCGTATTACCGCCTTTGAGTGAGCTGATACCGCTCGCCGCAGCCGAACGACCGAGCGCA
GCGAGTCAGTGAGCGAGGAAGCGGAAGAGCGCCTGATGCGGTATTTTCTCCTTACGCATCTGTGCGGTAT
TTCACACCGCAATGGTGCACTCTCAGTACAATCTGCTCTGATGCCGCATAGTTAAGCCAGTATACACTCC
GCTATCGCTACGTGACTGGGTCATGGCTGCGCCCCGACACCCGCCAACACCCGCTGACGCGCCCTGACGG
GCTTGTCTGCTCCCGGCATCCGCTTACAGACAAGCTGTGACCGTCTCCGGGAGCTGCATGTGTCAGAGGT
TTTCACCGTCATCACCGAAACGCGCGAGGCAGCTGCGGTAAAGCTCATCAGCGTGGTCGTGAAGCGATTC
ACAGATGTCTGCCTGTTCATCCGCGTCCAGCTCGTTGAGTTTCTCCAGAAGCGTTAATGTCTGGCTTCTG
ATAAAGCGGGCCATGTTAAGGGCGGTTTTTTCCTGTTTGGTCACTGATGCCTCCGTGTAAGGGGGATTTC
TGTTCATGGGGGTAATGATACCGATGAAACGAGAGAGGATGCTCACGATACGGGTTACTGATGATGAACA
TGCCCGGTTACTGGAACGTTGTGAGGGTAAACAACTGGCGGTATGGATGCGGCGGGACCAGAGAAAAATC
ACTCAGGGTCAATGCCAGCGCTTCGTTAATACAGATGTAGGTGTTCCACAGGGTAGCCAGCAGCATCCTG
CGATGCAGATCCGGAACATAATGGTGCAGGGCGCTGACTTCCGCGTTTCCAGACTTTACGAAACACGGAA
ACCGAAGACCATTCATGTTGTTGCTCAGGTCGCAGACGTTTTGCAGCAGCAGTCGCTTCACGTTCGCTCG
CGTATCGGTGATTCATTCTGCTAACCAGTAAGGCAACCCCGCCAGCCTAGCCGGGTCCTCAACGACAGGA
GCACGATCATGCGCACCCGTGGGGCCGCCATGCCGGCGATAATGGCCTGCTTCTCGCCGAAACGTTTGGT
GGCGGGACCAGTGACGAAGGCTTGAGCGAGGGCGTGCAAGATTCCGAATACCGCAAGCGACAGGCCGATC
ATCGTCGCGCTCCAGCGAAAGCGGTCCTCGCCGAAAATGACCCAGAGCGCTGCCGGCACCTGTCCTACGA
GTTGCATGATAAAGAAGACAGTCATAAGTGCGGCGACGATAGTCATGCCCCGCGCCCACCGGAAGGAGCT
GACTGGGTTGAAGGCTCTCAAGGGCATCGGTCGAGATCCCGGTGCCTAATGAGTGAGCTAACTTACATTA
ATTGCGTTGCGCTCACTGCCCGCTTTCCAGTCGGGAAACCTGTCGTGCCAGCTGCATTAATGAATCGGCC
AACGCGCGGGGAGAGGCGGTTTGCGTATTGGGCGCCAGGGTGGTTTTTCTTTTCACCAGTGAGACGGGCA
ACAGCTGATTGCCCTTCACCGCCTGGCCCTGAGAGAGTTGCAGCAAGCGGTCCACGCTGGTTTGCCCCAG
CAGGCGAAAATCCTGTTTGATGGTGGTTAACGGCGGGATATAACATGAGCTGTCTTCGGTATCGTCGTAT
CCCACTACCGAGATATCCGCACCAACGCGCAGCCCGGACTCGGTAATGGCGCGCATTGCGCCCAGCGCCA
TCTGATCGTTGGCAACCAGCATCGCAGTGGGAACGATGCCCTCATTCAGCATTTGCATGGTTTGTTGAAA
ACCGGACATGGCACTCCAGTCGCCTTCCCGTTCCGCTATCGGCTGAATTTGATTGCGAGTGAGATATTTA
TGCCAGCCAGCCAGACGCAGACGCGCCGAGACAGAACTTAATGGGCCCGCTAACAGCGCGATTTGCTGGT
GACCCAATGCGACCAGATGCTCCACGCCCAGTCGCGTACCGTCTTCATGGGAGAAAATAATACTGTTGAT
GGGTGTCTGGTCAGAGACATCAAGAAATAACGCCGGAACATTAGTGCAGGCAGCTTCCACAGCAATGGCA
TCCTGGTCATCCAGCGGATAGTTAATGATCAGCCCACTGACGCGTTGCGCGAGAAGATTGTGCACCGCCG
CTTTACAGGCTTCGACGCCGCTTCGTTCTACCATCGACACCACCACGCTGGCACCCAGTTGATCGGCGCG
AGATTTAATCGCCGCGACAATTTGCGACGGCGCGTGCAGGGCCAGACTGGAGGTGGCAACGCCAATCAGC
AACGACTGTTTGCCCGCCAGTTGTTGTGCCACGCGGTTGGGAATGTAATTCAGCTCCGCCATCGCCGCTT
CCACTTTTTCCCGCGTTTTCGCAGAAACGTGGCTGGCCTGGTTCACCACGCGGGAAACGGTCTGATAAGA
GACACCGGCATACTCTGCGACATCGTATAACGTTACTGGTTTCACATTCACCACCCTGAATTGACTCTCT
TCCGGGCGCTATCATGCCATACCGCGAAAGGTTTTGCGCCATTCGATGGTGTCCGGGATCTCGACGCTCT
CCCTTATGCGACTCCTGCATTAGGAAGCAGCCCAGTAGTAGGTTGAGGCCGTTGAGCACCGCCGCCGCAA
GGAATGGTGCATGCAAGGAGATGGCGCCCAACAGTCCCCCGGCCACGGGGCCTGCCACCATACCCACGCC
GAAACAAGCGCTCATGAGCCCGAAGTGGCGAGCCCGATCTTCCCCATCGGTGATGTCGGCGATATAGGCG
CCAGCAACCGCACCTGTGGCGCCGGTGATGCCGGCCACGATGCGTCCGGCGTAGAGGATCGAGATCTCGA
TCCCGCGAAATTAATACGACTCACTATAGGGGAATTGTGAGCGGATAACAATTCCCCTCTAGAAATAATT
TTGTTTAACTTTAAGAAGGAGATATACATATGGGTTGTCACCACCACCACCACCACGGAGGAGGAGTTAA
TTTCCTGAGCGAAAACAGAATGATTACCTCTGCCGCTGCAGCCTTGGCTGATACTTTGCTGAAGAACAAC
AACAGAATCACAGAGGGTGTGCTGGTTGATAGAATCTTCGACAATAAGATTTTGTCCGTGCAGGAAAAAC
AGCAATTGCTGAACAATTTGCTGGACAACCATATTAAGGAAAACAAATCTCTGACTAAAGAGTCCCTGAC
AAGAATGTTGGCTTCTACCCACTTTGTTCAGCAACAGGCAAACGTGTTGCTGAATGAGAAGTTCAACAAA
TAGTAAGGATCCGAATTCGAGCTCCGTCGACAAGCTTGCGGCCGCACTCGAGCACCACCACCACCACCAC
TGAGATCCGGCTGCTAACAAAGCCCGAAAGGAAGCTGAGTTGGCTGCTGCCACCGCTGAGCAATAACTAG
CATAACCCCTTGGGGCCTCTAAACGGGTCTTGAGGGGTTTTTTGCTGAAAGGAGGAACTATATCCGGAT
